Addgene plasmid #121911: pHBDuet259
Purpose: NpuDnaBΔ283ΔC39 intein
Depositing lab: Hideo Iwai. Depositing organization: University of Helsinki, Institute of Biotechnology. Publication: The crystal structure of the naturally split gp41-1 intein guides the engineering of orthogonal split inteins from cis-splicing inteins. Beyer HM, Mikula KM, Li M, Wlodawer A, Iwai H. FEBS J. 2019 Oct 30. doi: 10.1111/febs.15113. PubMed 31665813.
Backbone
  Vector backbone: pRSFDuet-1
  Backbone manufacturer: Novagen
  Backbone size w/o insert (bp): 3989
  Total vector size (bp): 4283
  Modifications to backbone: His6-GB1 tag
  Vector type: Bacterial Expression
Growth in bacteria
  Bacterial resistance: Kanamycin, 50 μg/mL
  Growth temperature: 37°C
  Growth strain: DH5alpha
  Copy number: High Copy
Gene/Insert
  Gene/Insert name: NpuDnaBΔ283ΔC39 intein
  Species: Nostoc punctiforme
  Insert size (bp): 294
  Mutation: Deletion of 283-residue endonuclease domain
  GenBank ID: CP001037.1 ACC81364.1
  Promoter: T7
  Tag / fusion protein: His6-GB1 (N terminal on insert)
  Cloning method: Restriction Enzyme; 5′ cloning site BamhI (unknown if destroyed); 3′ cloning site HindIII (unknown if destroyed)
  Sequencing primers: 5′ T7 Forward; 3′ T7 Reverse
Terms and licenses: Academic/Nonprofit Terms; Industry Terms: Not Available to Industry
How to cite: pHBDuet259 was a gift from Hideo Iwai (Addgene plasmid # 121911 ; http://n2t.net/addgene:121911 ; RRID:Addgene_121911)
