[The description below was written by a language model from this plasmid's Addgene catalogue record and pLannotate feature annotations shown in this document.]
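Description:
pHBDuet259 is a bacterial expression plasmid built on the pRSFDuet-1 backbone, about 4.3 kb in total. It is propagated in E. coli through the RSF1030 origin, which is compatible with other common origins and so allows co-maintenance with a second plasmid in the same cell. Selection is by kanamycin through an aminoglycoside phosphotransferase gene. The backbone also carries lacI under its own promoter. It has the two T7 promoter/lac operator units typical of Duet vectors, so transcription depends on T7 RNA polymerase and is IPTG-inducible.

The payload sits in the first expression unit, downstream of the T7 promoter, lac operator and a T7 gene 10 ribosome binding site. It encodes an N-terminal His6 tag, an annotated thrombin cleavage site and the GB1 domain of streptococcal protein G, a small solubility-enhancing fusion partner. These are fused to a 294 bp fragment of the DnaB intein from Nostoc punctiforme, cloned between BamHI and HindIII. The insert, NpuDnaBΔ283ΔC39, is a mini-intein lacking the 283-residue endonuclease domain. The ΔC39 label suggests that it also lacks the C-terminal 39 residues and is therefore an N-terminal split-intein fragment, although the record does not say this explicitly. The automated annotation matches this region to the Synechocystis dnaB homologue, which reflects sequence similarity rather than the recorded source species.

The second T7/lac operator unit appears to be unoccupied, retaining only the vector's S-tag remnant and the T7 terminator. The short TcR, capTEV and SET1 hits are small fragment matches, probably backbone remnants or, for capTEV, the His6 tag. The associated work concerns engineering orthogonal split inteins from cis-splicing inteins, so the plasmid most likely serves to produce one precursor half for protein trans-splicing studies.
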