Features (pLannotate 1.2.2; 21 found; start..end, strand, type, name):
     71..92      -  protein_bind   CAP binding site: CAP binding activates transcription in the presence of cAMP. E. coli catabolite activator protein
    105..1187    -  CDS            lacI: lac repressor; lacI; The lac repressor binds to the lac operator to inhibit transcription in E. coli. This inhibition can be relieved by adding lactose or isopropyl-β-D-thiogalactopyranoside (IPTG).
   1188..1265    -  promoter       lacI promoter: lacI
   1273..1308    -  CDS            TcR (fragment): tetracycline efflux protein; tet; confers resistance to tetracycline
   1311..1329    +  promoter       T7 promoter: promoter for bacteriophage T7 RNA polymerase
   1330..1354    +  protein_bind   lac operator: The lac repressor binds to the lac operator to inhibit transcription in E. coli. This inhibition can be relieved by adding lactose or isopropyl-β-D-thiogalactopyranoside (IPTG). lac repressor encoded by lacI
   1369..1391    +  RBS            RBS: efficient ribosome binding site from bacteriophage T7 gene 10 (Olins and Rangwala, 1989)
   1410..1426    +  CDS            capTEV™ (fragment): composite tag for in vivo biotinylation, TEV protease cleavage, and 6xHis tagging
   1437..1454    +  CDS            thrombin site: thrombin recognition and cleavage site
   1464..1621    +  CDS            GB1 (fragment): B1 domain of Streptococcal protein G effective as a solubilizing fusion partner (Cheng and Patel, 2004)
   1629..1925    +  CDS            dnaB (fragment): DNAB_SYNY3 - Experimental evidence at protein level: Swiss-Prot protein existence level 1. Participates in initiation and elongation during chromosome replication; it exhibits DNA-dependent ATPase activity. From Synechocystis sp. (strain PCC 6803 / Kazusa).
   2001..2019    +  promoter       T7 promoter: promoter for bacteriophage T7 RNA polymerase
   2020..2044    +  protein_bind   lac operator: The lac repressor binds to the lac operator to inhibit transcription in E. coli. This inhibition can be relieved by adding lactose or isopropyl-β-D-thiogalactopyranoside (IPTG). lac repressor encoded by lacI
   2153..2194    +  CDS            S-Tag (fragment): affinity and epitope tag derived from pancreatic ribonuclease A
   2224..2241    +  CDS            SET1 (fragment): solubility-enhancement tag derived from T7 phage gene 10B
   2249..2296    +  terminator     T7 terminator: transcription terminator for bacteriophage T7 RNA polymerase
   2460..2517    +  promoter       AmpR promoter (fragment): bla
   2526..3341    -  CDS            KanR: aminoglycoside phosphotransferase; aph(3')-Ia; confers resistance to kanamycin in bacteria or G418 (Geneticin®) in eukaryotes
   3342..3433    -  promoter       AmpR promoter: bla
   3449..4198    -  rep_origin     RSF ori: Plasmids containing the RSF 1030 origin of replication can be propagated in E. coli cells that contain additional plasmids with compatible origins.
   4281..56      -  CDS            TcR (fragment) (across the origin): tetracycline efflux protein; tet; confers resistance to tetracycline
>Addgene plasmid #121911 | pHBDuet259 | addgene full sequence | sequence record 242942 | Addgene NGS Result
CCCGCGCCCACCGGAAGGAGCTGACTGGGTTGAAGGCTCTCAAGGGCATCGGTCGAGATCCCGGTGCCTA
ATGAGTGAGCTAACTTACATTAATTGCGTTGCGCTCACTGCCCGCTTTCCAGTCGGGAAACCTGTCGTGC
CAGCTGCATTAATGAATCGGCCAACGCGCGGGGAGAGGCGGTTTGCGTATTGGGCGCCAGGGTGGTTTTT
CTTTTCACCAGTGAGACGGGCAACAGCTGATTGCCCTTCACCGCCTGGCCCTGAGAGAGTTGCAGCAAGC
GGTCCACGCTGGTTTGCCCCAGCAGGCGAAAATCCTGTTTGATGGTGGTTAACGGCGGGATATAACATGA
GCTGTCTTCGGTATCGTCGTATCCCACTACCGAGATGTCCGCACCAACGCGCAGCCCGGACTCGGTAATG
GCGCGCATTGCGCCCAGCGCCATCTGATCGTTGGCAACCAGCATCGCAGTGGGAACGATGCCCTCATTCA
GCATTTGCATGGTTTGTTGAAAACCGGACATGGCACTCCAGTCGCCTTCCCGTTCCGCTATCGGCTGAAT
TTGATTGCGAGTGAGATATTTATGCCAGCCAGCCAGACGCAGACGCGCCGAGACAGAACTTAATGGGCCC
GCTAACAGCGCGATTTGCTGGTGACCCAATGCGACCAGATGCTCCACGCCCAGTCGCGTACCGTCTTCAT
GGGAGAAAATAATACTGTTGATGGGTGTCTGGTCAGAGACATCAAGAAATAACGCCGGAACATTAGTGCA
GGCAGCTTCCACAGCAATGGCATCCTGGTCATCCAGCGGATAGTTAATGATCAGCCCACTGACGCGTTGC
GCGAGAAGATTGTGCACCGCCGCTTTACAGGCTTCGACGCCGCTTCGTTCTACCATCGACACCACCACGC
TGGCACCCAGTTGATCGGCGCGAGATTTAATCGCCGCGACAATTTGCGACGGCGCGTGCAGGGCCAGACT
GGAGGTGGCAACGCCAATCAGCAACGACTGTTTGCCCGCCAGTTGTTGTGCCACGCGGTTGGGAATGTAA
TTCAGCTCCGCCATCGCCGCTTCCACTTTTTCCCGCGTTTTCGCAGAAACGTGGCTGGCCTGGTTCACCA
CGCGGGAAACGGTCTGATAAGAGACACCGGCATACTCTGCGACATCGTATAACGTTACTGGTTTCACATT
CACCACCCTGAATTGACTCTCTTCCGGGCGCTATCATGCCATACCGCGAAAGGTTTTGCGCCATTCGATG
GTGTCCGGGATCTCGACGCTCTCCCTTATGCGACTCCTGCATTAGGAAATTAATACGACTCACTATAGGG
GAATTGTGAGCGGATAACAATTCCCCTGTAGAAATAATTTTGTTTAACTTTAATAAGGAGATATACCATG
GGCAGCAGCCATCATCATCATCATCACAGCAGCGGCCTGGTGCCGCGCGGCAGCCATATGCAGTACAAAC
TTATCCTGAACGGTAAAACCCTGAAAGGTGAAACCACCACCGAAGCTGTTGACGCTGCTACCGCGGAAAA
AGTTTTCAAACAGTACGCTAACGACAACGGTGTTGACGGTGAATGGACCTACGACGACGCTACCAAAACC
TACACCGTAACGGAAGGATCCGGTTGTTTAGCAGGCGATAGTCTGGTGACATTAGTAGATAGCGGACTGC
AAGTGCCAATTAAGGAATTAGTAGGTAAATCTGGTTTTGCAGTTTGGGCATTGAACGAAGCTACAATGCA
GCTAGAAAAGGCAATTGTTAGCAATGCTTTTTCGACTGGTATAAAGCCTCTGTTTACTTTGACAACTCGA
TTGGGGCGGAAAATCCGTGCCACAGGTAATCACAAGTTTTTAACAATTAATGGCTGGAAAAGACTTGATG
AATTAACTCCTAAAGAACATCTCAGTTTACCAAGAAATTAAGCTTGCGGCCGCATAATGCTTAAGTCGAA
CAGAAAGTAATCGTATTGTACACGGCCGCATAATCGAAATTAATACGACTCACTATAGGGGAATTGTGAG
CGGATAACAATTCCCCATCTTAGTATATTAGTTAAGTATAAGAAGGAGATATACATATGGCAGATCTCAA
TTGGATATCGGCCGGCCACGCGATCGCTGACGTCGGTACCCTCGAGTCTGGTAAAGAAACCGCTGCTGCG
AAATTTGAACGCCAGCACATGGACTCGTCTACTAGCGCAGCTTAATTAACCTAGGCTGCTGCCACCGCTG
AGCAATAACTAGCATAACCCCTTGGGGCCTCTAAACGGGTCTTGAGGGGTTTTTTGCTGAAACCTCAGGC
ATTTGAGAAGCACACGGTCACACTGCTTCCGGTAGTCAATAAACCGGTAAACCAGCAATAGACATAAGCG
GCTATTTAACGACCCTGCCCTGAACCGACGACAAGCTGACGACCGGGTCTCCGCAAGTGGCACTTTTCGG
GGAAATGTGCGCGGAACCCCTATTTGTTTATTTTTCTAAATACATTCAAATATGTATCCGCTCATGAATT
AATTCTTAGAAAAACTCATCGAGCATCAAATGAAACTGCAATTTATTCATATCAGGATTATCAATACCAT
ATTTTTGAAAAAGCCGTTTCTGTAATGAAGGAGAAAACTCACCGAGGCAGTTCCATAGGATGGCAAGATC
CTGGTATCGGTCTGCGATTCCGACTCGTCCAACATCAATACAACCTATTAATTTCCCCTCGTCAAAAATA
AGGTTATCAAGTGAGAAATCACCATGAGTGACGACTGAATCCGGTGAGAATGGCAAAAGTTTATGCATTT
CTTTCCAGACTTGTTCAACAGGCCAGCCATTACGCTCGTCATCAAAATCACTCGCATCAACCAAACCGTT
ATTCATTCGTGATTGCGCCTGAGCGAGACGAAATACGCGGTCGCTGTTAAAAGGACAATTACAAACAGGA
ATCGAATGCAACCGGCGCAGGAACACTGCCAGCGCATCAACAATATTTTCACCTGAATCAGGATATTCTT
CTAATACCTGGAATGCTGTTTTCCCGGGGATCGCAGTGGTGAGTAACCATGCATCATCAGGAGTACGGAT
AAAATGCTTGATGGTCGGAAGAGGCATAAATTCCGTCAGCCAGTTTAGTCTGACCATCTCATCTGTAACA
TCATTGGCAACGCTACCTTTGCCATGTTTCAGAAACAACTCTGGCGCATCGGGCTTCCCATACAATCGAT
AGATTGTCGCACCTGATTGCCCGACATTATCGCGAGCCCATTTATACCCATATAAATCAGCATCCATGTT
GGAATTTAATCGCGGCCTAGAGCAAGACGTTTCCCGTTGAATATGGCTCATACTCTTCCTTTTTCAATAT
TATTGAAGCATTTATCAGGGTTATTGTCTCATGAGCGGATACATATTTGAATGTATTTAGAAAAATAAAC
AAATAGGCATGCAGCGCTCTTCCGCTTCCTCGCTCACTGACTCGCTACGCTCGGTCGTTCGACTGCGGCG
AGCGGTGTCAGCTCACTCAAAAGCGGTAATACGGTTATCCACAGAATCAGGGGATAAAGCCGGAAAGAAC
ATGTGAGCAAAAAGCAAAGCACCGGAAGAAGCCAACGCCGCAGGCGTTTTTCCATAGGCTCCGCCCCCCT
GACGAGCATCACAAAAATCGACGCTCAAGCCAGAGGTGGCGAAACCCGACAGGACTATAAAGATACCAGG
CGTTTCCCCCTGGAAGCTCCCTCGTGCGCTCTCCTGTTCCGACCCTGCCGCTTACCGGATACCTGTCCGC
CTTTCTCCCTTCGGGAAGCGTGGCGCTTTCTCATAGCTCACGCTGTTGGTATCTCAGTTCGGTGTAGGTC
GTTCGCTCCAAGCTGGGCTGTGTGCACGAACCCCCCGTTCAGCCCGACCGCTGCGCCTTATCCGGTAACT
ATCGTCTTGAGTCCAACCCGGTAAGACACGACTTATCGCCACTGGCAGCAGCCATTGGTAACTGATTTAG
AGGACTTTGTCTTGAAGTTATGCACCTGTTAAGGCTAAACTGAAAGAACAGATTTTGGTGAGTGCGGTCC
TCCAACCCACTTACCTTGGTTCAAAGAGTTGGTAGCTCAGCGAACCTTGAGAAAACCACCGTTGGTAGCG
GTGGTTTTTCTTTATTTATGAGATGATGAATCAATCGGTCTATCAAGTCAACGAACAGCTATTCCGTTAC
TCTAGATTTCAGTGCAATTTATCTCTTCAAATGTAGCACCTGAAGTCAGCCCCATACGATATAAGTTGTA
ATTCTCATGTTAGTCATGC
